>Addgene plasmid #91877 | AOI-WT-Cas9-sg-mouse Gfi1-exon4(F2)-GFP | addgene partial sequence | sequence record 181554 | Addgene partial NGS Result
GAGGTGCGGCGGCAGCCAATCAGAGCGGCGCGCTCCGAAAGTTTCCTTTTATGGCGAGGCGGCGGCGGCG
GCGGCCCTATAAAAAGCGAAGCGCGCGGCGGGCGGGAGTCGCTGCGCGCTGCCTTCGCCCCGTGCCCCGC
TCCGCCGCCGCCTCGCGCCGCCCGCCCCGGCTCTGACTGACCGCGTTACTCCCACAGGTGAGCGGGCGGG
ACGGCCCTTCTCCTCCGGGCTGTAATTAGCTGAGCAAGAGGTAAGGGTTTAAGGGATGGTTGGTTGGTGG
GGTATTAATGTTTAATTACCTGGAGCACCTGCCTGAAATCACTTTTTTTCAGGTTGGACCGGTGCCACCA
TGGACTATAAGGACCACGACGGAGACTACAAGGATCATGATATTGATTACAAAGACGATGACGATAAGAT
GGCCCCAAAGAAGAAGCGGAAGGTCGGTATCCACGGAGTCCCAGCAGCCGACAAGAAGTACAGCATCGGC
CTGGACATCGGCACCAACTCTGTGGGCTGGGCCGTGATCACCGACGAGTACAAGGTGCCCAGCAAGAAAT
TCAAGGTGCTGGGCAACACCGACCGGCACAGCATCAAGAAGAACCTGATCGGAGCCCTGCTGTTCGACAG
CGGCGAAACAGCCGAGGCCACCCGGCTGAAGAGAACCGCCAGAAGAAGATACACCAGACGGAAGAACCGG
ATCTGCTATCTGCAAGAGATCTTCAGCAACGAGATGGCCAAGGTGGACGACAGCTTCTTCCACAGACTGG
AAGAGTCCTTCCTGGTGGAAGAGGATAAGAAGCACGAGCGGCACCCCATCTTCGGCAACATCGTGGACGA
GGTGGCCTACCACGAGAAGTACCCCACCATCTACCACCTGAGAAAGAAACTGGTGGACAGCACCGACAAG
GCCGACCTGCGGCTGATCTATCTGGCCCTGGCCCACATGATCAAGTTCCGGGGCCACTTCCTGATCGAGG
GCGACCTGAACCCCGACAACAGCGACGTGGACAAGCTGTTCATCCAGCTGGTGCAGACCTACAACCAGCT
GTTCGAGGAAAACCCCATCAACGCCAGCGGCGTGGACGCCAAGGCCATCCTGTCTGCCAGACTGAGCAAG
AGCAGACGGCTGGAAAATCTGATCGCCCAGCTGCCCGGCGAGAAGAAGAATGGCCTGTTCGGAAACCTGA
TTGCCCTGAGCCTGGGCCTGACCCCCAACTTCAAGAGCAACTTCGACCTGGCCGAGGATGCCAAACTGCA
GCTGAGCAAGGACACCTACGACGACGACCTGGACAACCTGCTGGCCCAGATCGGCGACCAGTACGCCGAC
CTGTTTCTGGCCGCCAAGAACCTGTCCGACGCCATCCTGCTGAGCGACATCCTGAGAGTGAACACCGAGA
TCACCAAGGCCCCCCTGAGCGCCTCTATGATCAAGAGATACGACGAGCACCACCAGGACCTGACCCTGCT
GAAAGCTCTCGTGCGGCAGCAGCTGCCTGAGAAGTACAAAGAGATTTTCTTCGACCAGAGCAAGAACGGC
TACGCCGGCTACATTGACGGCGGAGCCAGCCAGGAAGAGTTCTACAAGTTCATCAAGCCCATCCTGGAAA
AGATGGACGGCACCGAGGAACTGCTCGTGAAGCTGAACAGAGAGGACCTGCTGCGGAAGCAGCGGACCTT
CGACAACGGCAGCATCCCCCACCAGATCCACCTGGGAGAGCTGCACGCCATTCTGCGGCGGCAGGAAGAT
TTTTACCCATTCCTGAAGGACAACCGGGAAAAGATCGAGAAGATCCTGACCTTCCGCATCCCCTACTACG
TGGGCCCTCTGGCCAGGGGAAACAGCAGATTCGCCTGGATGACCAGAAAGAGCGAGGAAACCATCACCCC
CTGGAACTTCGAGGAAGTGGTGGACAAGGGCGCTTCCGCCCAGAGCTTCATCGAGCGGATGACCAACTTC
GATAAGAACCTGCCCAACGAGAAGGTGCTGCCCAAGCACAGCCTGCTGTACGAGTACTTCACCGTGTATA
ACGAGCTGACCAAAGTGAAATACGTGACCGAGGGAATGAGAAAGCCCGCCTTCCTGAGCGGCGAGCAGAA
AAAGGCCATCGTGGACCTGCTGTTCAAGACCAACCGGAAAGTGACCGTGAAGCAGCTGAAAGAGGACTAC
TTCAAGAAAATCGAGTGCTTCGACTCCGTGGAAATCTCCGGCGTGGAAGATCGGTTCAACGCCTCCCTGG
GCACATACCACGATCTGCTGAAAATTATCAAGGACAAGGACTTCCTGGACAATGAGGAAAACGAGGACAT
TCTGGAAGATATCGTGCTGACCCTGACACTGTTTGAGGACAGAGAGATGATCGAGGAACGGCTGAAAACC
TATGCCCACCTGTTCGACGACAAAGTGATGAAGCAGCTGAAGCGGCGGAGATACACCGGCTGGGGCAGGC
TGAGCCGGAAGCTGATCAACGGCATCCGGGACAAGCAGTCCGGCAAGACAATCCTGGATTTCCTGAAGTC
CGACGGCTTCGCCAACAGAAACTTCATGCAGCTGATCCACGACGACAGCCTGACCTTTAAAGAGGACATC
CAGAAAGCCCAGGTGTCCGGCCAGGGCGATAGCCTGCACGAGCACATTGCCAATCTGGCCGGCAGCCCCG
CCATTAAGAAGGGCATCCTGCAGACAGTGAAGGTGGTGGACGAGCTCGTGAAAGTGATGGGCCGGCACAA
GCCCGAGAACATCGTGATCGAAATGGCCAGAGAGAACCAGACCACCCAGAAGGGACAGAAGAACAGCCGC
GAGAGAATGAAGCGGATCGAAGAGGGCATCAAAGAGCTGGGCAGCCAGATCCTGAAAGAACACCCCGTGG
AAAACACCCAGCTGCAGAACGAGAAGCTGTACCTGTACTACCTGCAGAATGGGCGGGATATGTACGTGGA
CCAGGAACTGGACATCAACCGGCTGTCCGACTACGATGTGGACCATATCGTGCCTCAGAGCTTTCTGAAG
GACGACTCCATCGACAACAAGGTGCTGACCAGAAGCGACAAGAACCGGGGCAAGAGCGACAACGTGCCCT
CCGAAGAGGTCGTGAAGAAGATGAAGAACTACTGGCGGCAGCTGCTGAACGCCAAGCTGATTACCCAGAG
AAAGTTCGACAATCTGACCAAGGCCGAGAGAGGCGGCCTGAGCGAACTGGATAAGGCCGGCTTCATCAAG
AGACAGCTGGTGGAAACCCGGCAGATCACAAAGCACGTGGCACAGATCCTGGACTCCCGGATGAACACTA
AGTACGACGAGAATGACAAGCTGATCCGGGAAGTGAAAGTGATCACCCTGAAGTCCAAGCTGGTGTCCGA
TTTCCGGAAGGATTTCCAGTTTTACAAAGTGCGCGAGATCAACAACTACCACCACGCCCACGACGCCTAC
CTGAACGCCGTCGTGGGAACCGCCCTGATCAAAAAGTACCCTAAGCTGGAAAGCGAGTTCGTGTACGGCG
ACTACAAGGTGTACGACGTGCGGAAGATGATCGCCAAGAGCGAGCAGGAAATCGGCAAGGCTACCGCCAA
GTACTTCTTCTACAGCAACATCATGAACTTTTTCAAGACCGAGATTACCCTGGCCAACGGCGAGATCCGG
AAGCGGCCTCTGATCGAGACAAACGGCGAAACCGGGGAGATCGTGTGGGATAAGGGCCGGGATTTTGCCA
CCGTGCGGAAAGTGCTGAGCATGCCCCAAGTGAATATCGTGAAAAAGACCGAGGTGCAGACAGGCGGCTT
CAGCAAAGAGTCTATCCTGCCCAAGAGGAACAGCGATAAGCTGATCGCCAGAAAGAAGGACTGGGACCCT
AAGAAGTACGGCGGCTTCGACAGCCCCACCGTGGCCTATTCTGTGCTGGTGGTGGCCAAAGTGGAAAAGG
GCAAGTCCAAGAAACTGAAGAGTGTGAAAGAGCTGCTGGGGATCACCATCATGGAAAGAAGCAGCTTCGA
GAAGAATCCCATCGACTTTCTGGAAGCCAAGGGCTACAAAGAAGTGAAAAAGGACCTGATCATCAAGCTG
CCTAAGTACTCCCTGTTCGAGCTGGAAAACGGCCGGAAGAGAATGCTGGCCTCTGCCGGCGAACTGCAGA
AGGGAAACGAACTGGCCCTGCCCTCCAAATATGTGAACTTCCTGTACCTGGCCAGCCACTATGAGAAGCT
GAAGGGCTCCCCCGAGGATAATGAGCAGAAACAGCTGTTTGTGGAACAGCACAAGCACTACCTGGACGAG
ATCATCGAGCAGATCAGCGAGTTCTCCAAGAGAGTGATCCTGGCCGACGCTAATCTGGACAAAGTGCTGT
CCGCCTACAACAAGCACCGGGATAAGCCCATCAGAGAGCAGGCCGAGAATATCATCCACCTGTTTACCCT
GACCAATCTGGGAGCCCCTGCCGCCTTCAAGTACTTTGACACCACCATCGACCGGAAGAGGTACACCAGC
ACCAAAGAGGTGCTGGACGCCACCCTGATCCACCAGAGCATCACCGGCCTGTACGAGACACGGATCGACC
TGTCTCAGCTGGGAGGCGACAAAAGGCCGGCGGCCACGAAAAAGGCCGGCCAGGCAAAAAAGAAAAAGGA
ATTCGGCAGTGGAGAGGGCAGAGGAAGTCTGCTAACATGCGGTGACGTCGAGGAGAATCCTGGCCCAGTG
AGCAAGGGCGAGGAGCTGTTCACCGGGGTGGTGCCCATCCTGGTCGAGCTGGACGGCGACGTAAACGGCC
ACAAGTTCAGCGTGTCCGGCGAGGGCGAGGGCGATGCCACCTACGGCAAGCTGACCCTGAAGTTCATCTG
CACCACCGGCAAGCTGCCCGTGCCCTGGCCCACCCTCGTGACCACCCTGACCTACGGCGTGCAGTGCTTC
AGCCGCTACCCCGACCACATGAAGCAGCACGACTTCTTCAAGTCCGCCATGCCCGAAGGCTACGTCCAGG
AGCGCACCATCTTCTTCAAGGACGACGGCAACTACAAGACCCGCGCCGAGGTGAAGTTCGAGGGCGACAC
CCTGGTGAACCGCATCGAGCTGAAGGGCATCGACTTCAAGGAGGACGGCAACATCCTGGGGCACAAGCTG
GAGTACAACTACAACAGCCACAACGTCTATATCATGGCCGACAAGCAGAAGAACGGCATCAAGGTGAACT
TCAAGATCCGCCACAACATCGAGGACGGCAGCGTGCAGCTCGCCGACCACTACCAGCAGAACACCCCCAT
CGGCGACGGCCCCGTGCTGCTGCCCGACAACCACTACCTGAGCACCCAGTCCGCCCTGAGCAAAGACCCC
AACGAGAAGCGCGATCACATGGTCCTGCTGGAGTTCGTGACCGCCGCCGGGATCACTCTCGGCATGGACG
AGCTGTACAAGGAATTCTAACTAGAGCTCGCTGATCAGCCTCGACTGTGCCTTCTAGTTGCCAGCCATCT
GTTGTTTGCCCCTCCCCCGTGCCTTCCTTGACCCTGGAAGGTGCCACTCCCACTGTCCTTTCCTAATAAA
ATGAGGAAATTGCATCGCATTGTCTGAGTAGGTGTCATTCTATTCTGGGGGGTGGGGTGGGGCAGGACAG
CAAGGGGGAGGATTGGGAAGAGAATAGCAGGCATGCTGGGGAGCGGCCGCAGGAACCCCTAGTGATGGAG
TTGGCCACTCCCTCTCTGCGCGCTCGCTCGCTCACTGAGGCCGGGCGACCAAAGGTCGCCCGACGCCCGG
GCTTTGCCCGGGCGGCCTCAGTGAGCGAGCGAGCGCGCAGCTGCCTGCAGGGGCGCCTGATGCGGTATTT
TCTCCTTACGCATCTGTGCGGTATTTCACACCGCATA
[95 nt withheld, positions 5848-5942]
T
[46 nt withheld, positions 5944-5989]
C
[141 nt withheld, positions 5991-6131]
CCTTTGACGTTGGAGTCCACGTTCTTT
[37 nt withheld, positions 6159-6195]
ACTCTATCTCGGGCTATTCTTTTGATTTATAAGGGATTTTGCCGATTTCGGTCTATTGGTTAAAAAATGA
GCTGATTTAACAAAAATTTAACGCGAATTTTAACAAAATATTAACGTTTACAATTTTATGGTGCACTCTC
AGTACAATCTGCTCTGATGCCGCATAGTTAAGCCAGCCCCGACACCCGCCAACACCCGCTGACGCGCCCT
GACGGGCTTGTCTGCTCCCGGCATCCGCTTACAGACAAGCTGTGACCGTCTCCGGGAGCTGCATGTGTCA
GAGGTTTTCACCGTCATCACCGAAACGCGCGAGACGAAAGGGCCTCGTGATACGCCTATTTTTATAGGTT
AATGTCATGATAATAATGGTTTCTTAGACGTCAGGTGGCACTTTTCGGGGAAATGTGCGCGGAACCCCTA
TTTGTTTATTTTTCTAAATACATTCAAATATGTATCCGCTCATGAGACAATAACCCTGATAAATGCTTCA
ATAATATTGAAAAAGGAAGAGTATGAGTATTCAACATTTCCGTGTCGCCCTTATTCCCTTTTTTGCGGCA
TTTTGCCTTCCTGTTTTTGCTCACCCAGAAACGCTGGTGAAAGTAAAAGATGCTGAAGATCAGTTGGGTG
CACGAGTGGGTTACATCGAACTGGATCTCAACAGCGGTAAGATCCTTGAGAGTTTTCGCCCCGAAGAACG
TTTTCCAATGATGAGCACTTTTAAAGTTCTGCTATGTGGCGCGGTATTATCCCGTATTGACGCCGGGCAA
GAGCAACTCGGTCGCCGCATACACTATTCTCAGAATGACTTGGTTGAGTACTCACCAGTCACAGAAAAGC
ATCTTACGGATGGCATGACAGTAAGAGAATTATGCAGTGCTGCCATAACCATGAGTGATAACACTGCGGC
CAACTTACTTCTGACAACGATCGGAGGACCGAAGGAGCTAACCGCTTTTTTGCACAACATGGGGGATCAT
GTAACTCGCCTTGATCGTTGGGAACCGGAGCTGAATGAAGCCATACCAAACGACGAGCGTGACACCACGA
TGCCTGTAGCAATGGCAACAACGTTGCGCAAACTATTAACTGGCGAACTACTTACTCTAGCTTCCCGGCA
ACAATTAATAGACTGGATGGAGGCGGATAAAGTTGCAGGACCACTTCTGCGCTCGGCCCTTCCGGCTGGC
TGGTTTATTGCTGATAAATCTGGAGCCGGTGAGCGTGGAAGCCGCGGTATCATTGCAGCACTGGGGCCAG
ATGGTAAGCCCTCCCGTATCGTAGTTATCTACACGACGGGGAGTCAGGCAACTATGGATGAACGAAATAG
ACAGATCGCTGAGATAGGTGCCTCACTGATTAAGCATTGGTAACTGTCAGACCAAGTTTACTCATATATA
CTTTAGATTGATTTAAAACTTCATTTTTAATTTAAAAGGATCTAGGTGAAGATCCTTTTTGATAATCTCA
TGACCAAAATCCCTTAACGTGAGTTTTCGTTCCACTGAGCGTCAGACCCCGTAGAAAAGATCAAAGGATC
TTCTTGAGATCCTTTTTTTCTGCGCGTAATCTGCTGCTTGCAAACAAAAAAACCACCGCTACCAGCGGTG
GTTTGTTTGCCGGATCAAGAGCTACCAACTCTTTTTCCGAAGGTAACTGGCTTCAGCAGAGCGCAGATAC
CAAATACTGTTCTTCTAGTGTAGCCGTAGTTAGGCCACCACTTCAAGAACTCTGTAGCACCGCCTACATA
CCTCGCTCTGCTAATCCTGTTACCAGTGGCTGCTGCCAGTGGCGATAAGTCGTGTCTTACCGGGTTGGAC
TCAAGACGATAGTTACCGGATAAGGCGCAGCGGTCGGGCTGAACGGGGGGTTCGTGCACACAGCCCAGCT
TGGAGCGAACGACCTACACCGAACTGAGATACCTACAGCGTGAGCTATGAGAAAGCGCCACGCTTCCCGA
AGGGAGAAAGGCGGACAGGTATCCGGTAAGCGGCAGGGTCGGAACAGGAGAGCGCACGAGGGAGCTTCCA
GGGGGAAACGCCTGGTATCTTTATAGTCCTGTCGGGTTTCGCCACCTCTGACTTGAGCGTCGATTTTTGT
GATGCTCGTCAGGGGGGCGGAGCCTATGGAAAAACGCCAGCAACGCGGCCTTTTTACGGTTCCTGGCCTT
TTGCTGGCCTTTTGCTCACATGTGAGGGCCTATTTCCCATGATTCCTTCATATTTGCATATACGATACAA
GGCTGTTAGAGAGATAATTGGAATTAATTTGACTGTAAACACAAAGATATTAGTACAAAATACGTGACGT
AGAAAGTAATAATTTCTTGGGTAGTTTGCAGTTTTAAAATTATGTTTTAAAATGGACTATCATATGCTTA
CCGTAACTTGAAAGTATTTCGATTTCTTGGCTTTATATATCTTGTGGAAAGGACGAAACACCGCTACGGC
GACTTCGCGCCTGGTTTTAGAGCTAGAAATAGCAAGTTAAAATAAGGCTAGTCCGTTATCAACTTGAAAA
AGTGGCACCGAGTCGGTGCTTTTTTGTTTTAGAGCTAGAAATAGCAAGTTAAAATAAGGCTAGTCCGTTT
TTAGCGCGTGCGCCAATTCTGCAGACAAATGGCTCTAGAGGTACCCGTTACATAACTTACGGTAAATGGC
CCGCCTGGCTGACCGCCCAACGACCCCCGCCCATTGACGTCAATAGTAACGCCAATAGGGACTTTCCATT
GACGTCAATGGGTGGAGTATTTACGGTAAACTGCCCACTTGGCAGTACATCAAGTGTATCATATGCCAAG
TACGCCCCCTATTGACGTCAATGACGGTAAATGGCCCGCCTGGCATTGTGCCCAGTACATGACCTTATGG
GACTTTCCTACTTGGCAGTACATCTACGTATTAGTCATCGCTATTACCATGGTCGAGGTGAGCCCCACGT
TCTGCTTCACTCTCCCCATCTCCCCCCCCTCCCCACCCCCAATTTTGTATTTATTTATTTTTTAATTATT
TTGTGCAGCGATGGGGGCGGGGGG
