[The description below was written by a language model from this plasmid's Addgene catalogue record.]
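Description:
AOI-WT-Cas9-sg-mouse Gfi1-exon4(F2)-GFP is an all-in-one mammalian CRISPR expression plasmid built on the pSpCas9(BB)-2A-GFP (PX458) backbone. It is propagated in E. coli as a high-copy plasmid under ampicillin selection. There is no drug-resistance marker for mammalian cells; EGFP fluorescence is the only means of identifying or enriching cells that have taken up the plasmid.

The construct carries two functional units. The first is a guide RNA cassette in which a U6 promoter, an RNA polymerase III promoter suited to short, precisely initiated transcripts, drives a guide directed against mouse Gfi1. The plasmid name indicates that the target lies in exon 4. The guide oligonucleotides were inserted between the backbone's two BbsI sites, which were destroyed in the process, as is usual for this type IIS cloning scheme. The second unit encodes wild-type Streptococcus pyogenes Cas9 carrying a 3xFLAG tag, joined to EGFP through a 2A self-cleaving peptide. Nuclease and reporter are therefore translated from one transcript but released as separate proteins, so green fluorescence marks Cas9-expressing cells and the FLAG epitope allows Cas9 to be detected with antibodies. The record does not state which promoter drives the Cas9-2A-EGFP cassette, and no feature table was supplied to confirm other elements.

The plasmid is intended for transient delivery into mouse cells to introduce Cas9-mediated double-strand breaks in Gfi1 and thereby disrupt the gene. It was deposited in connection with work on the role of Gfi1 in Myc-driven Group 3 medulloblastoma following Ezh2 inactivation.
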