Addgene plasmid #91877: AOI-WT-Cas9-sg-mouse Gfi1-exon4(F2)-GFP
Purpose: Expresses 3xFLAG-Cas9 and a gRNA targeting mouse Gfi1
Depositing lab: Martine Roussel. Depositing organization: St. Jude Children's Research Hospital. Publication: Inactivation of Ezh2 Upregulates Gfi1 and Drives Aggressive Myc-Driven Group 3 Medulloblastoma. Vo BT, Li C, Morgan MA, Theurillat I, Finkelstein D, Wright S, Hyle J, Smith SM, Fan Y, Wang YD, Wu G, Orr BA, Northcott PA, Shilatifard A, Sherr CJ, Roussel MF. Cell Rep. 2017 Mar 21;18(12):2907-2917. doi: 10.1016/j.celrep.2017.02.073. PubMed 28329683.
Backbone
  Vector backbone: pSpCas9(BB)-2A-GFP (PX458)
  Backbone manufacturer: Feng Zhang Lab (Addgene #48138)
  Vector type: Mammalian Expression, CRISPR
  Selectable markers: EGFP
Growth in bacteria
  Bacterial resistance: Ampicillin, 100 μg/mL
  Growth temperature: 37°C
  Growth strain: DH5alpha
  Copy number: High Copy
Gene/Insert
  Gene/Insert name: gRNA targeting Gfi1
  gRNA/shRNA sequence: GCTACGGCGACTTCGCGCCTG
  Species: M. musculus (mouse)
  Entrez Gene: Gfi1 (a.k.a. Gfi-1, Pal-1, Pal1)
  Promoter: U6
  Cloning method: Restriction Enzyme; 5′ cloning site BbsI (destroyed during cloning); 3′ cloning site BbsI (destroyed during cloning)
  Sequencing primers: 5′ LKO.1 5'
Terms and licenses: Academic/Nonprofit Terms; Industry Terms: Not Available to Industry
Depositor comments: This vector also contains FLAG-tagged SpCas9-2A-EGFP.
How to cite: AOI-WT-Cas9-sg-mouse Gfi1-exon4(F2)-GFP was a gift from Martine Roussel (Addgene plasmid # 91877 ; http://n2t.net/addgene:91877 ; RRID:Addgene_91877)
